>Addgene plasmid #174733 | pDT386 | addgene full sequence | sequence record 343525 | Addgene NGS Result
ATCCTTTTAAATTAAAAATGAAGTTTTAAATCAATCTAAAGTATATATGAGTAAACTTGGTCTGACAGTT
ACCAATGCTTAATCAGTGAGGCACCTATCTCAGCGATCTGTCTATTTCGTTCATCCATAGTTGCCTGACT
CCCCGTCGTGTAGATAACTACGATACGGGAGGGCTTACCATCTGGCCCCAGTGCTGCAATGATACCGCGA
GACCCACGCTCACCGGCTCCAGATTTATCAGCAATAAACCAGCCAGCCGGAAGGGCCGAGCGCAGAAGTG
GTCCTGCAACTTTATCCGCCTCCATCCAGTCTATTAATTGTTGCCGGGAAGCTAGAGTAAGTAGTTCGCC
AGTTAATAGTTTGCGCAACGTTGTTGCCATTGCTACAGGCATCGTGGTGTCACGCTCGTCGTTTGGTATG
GCTTCATTCAGCTCCGGTTCCCAACGATCAAGGCGAGTTACATGATCCCCCATGTTGTGCAAAAAAGCGG
TTAGCTCCTTCGGTCCTCCGATCGTTGTCAGAAGTAAGTTGGCCGCAGTGTTATCACTCATGGTTATGGC
AGCACTGCATAATTCTCTTACTGTCATGCCATCCGTAAGATGCTTTTCTGTGACTGGTGAGTACTCAACC
AAGTCATTCTGAGAATAGTGTATGCGGCGACCGAGTTGCTCTTGCCCGGCGTCAATACGGGATAATACCG
CGCCACATAGCAGAACTTTAAAAGTGCTCATCATTGGAAAACGTTCTTCGGGGCGAAAACTCTCAAGGAT
CTTACCGCTGTTGAGATCCAGTTCGATGTAACCCACTCGTGCACCCAACTGATCTTCAGCATCTTTTACT
TTCACCAGCGTTTCTGGGTGAGCAAAAACAGGAAGGCAAAATGCCGCAAAAAAGGGAATAAGGGCGACAC
GGAAATGTTGAATACTCATACTCTTCCTTTTTCAATATTATTGAAGCATTTATCAGGGTTATTGTCTCAT
GAGCGGATACATATTTGAATGTATTTAGAAAAATAAACAAATAGGGGTTCCGCGCACATTTCCCCGAAAA
GTGCCACCTGACGTCTAAGAAACCATTATTATCATGACATTAACCTATAAAAATAGGCGTATCACGAGGC
CCTTTCGTCTTCACCTCGAGAAATCATAAAAAATTTATTTGCTTTGTGAGCGGATAACAATTATAATAGA
TTCAATTGTGAGCGGATAACAATTTCACACAGAATTCATTAAAGAGGAGAAATTAACTATGAGAGGATCT
CACCATCACCATCACCATGGCGGCCGCGGCGCTGATGATGTTGTTGATTCTTCTAAATCTTTTGTGATGG
AAAACTTTTCTTCGTACCACGGGACTAAACCTGGTTATGTAGATTCCATTCAAAAAGGTATACAAAAGCC
AAAATCTGGTACACAAGGAAATTATGACGATGATTGGAAAGGGTTTTATAGTACCGACAATAAATACGAC
GCTGCGGGATACTCTGTAGATAATGAAAACCCGCTCTCTGGAAAAGCTGGAGGCGTGGTCAAAGTGACGT
ATCCAGGACTGACGAAGGTTCTCGCACTAAAAGTGGATAATGCCGAAACTATTAAGAAAGAGTTAGGTTT
AAGTCTCACTGAACCGTTGATGGAGCAAGTCGGAACGGAAGAGTTTATCAAAAGGTTCGGTGATGGTGCT
TCGCGTGTAGTGCTCAGCCTTCCCTTCGCTGAGGGGAGTTCTAGCGTTGAATATATTAATAACTGGGAAC
AGGCGAAAGCGTTAAGCGTAGAACTTGAGATTAATTTTGAAACCCGTGGAAAACGTGGCCAAGATGCGAT
GTATGAGTATATGGCTCAAGCCTGTGCAGGAAATCGTGTCAGGCGATCAGTAGGTAGCTCATTGTCATGC
ATAAATCTTGATTGGGATGTCATAAGGGATAAAACTAAGACAAAGATAGAGTCTTTGAAAGAGCATGGCC
CTATCAAAAATAAAATGAGCGAAAGTCCCAATAAAACAGTATCTGAGGAAAAAGCTAAACAATACCTAGA
AGAATTTCATCAAACGGCATTAGAGCATCCTGAATTGTCAGAACTTAAAACCGTTACTGGGACCAATCCT
GTATTCGCTGGGGCTAACTATGCGGCGTGGGCAGTAAACGTTGCGCAAGTTATCGATAGCGAAACAGCTG
ATAATTTGGAAAAGACAACTGCTGCTCTTTCGATACTTCCTGGTATCGGTAGCGTAATGGGCATTGCAGA
CGGTGCCGTTCACCACAATACAGAAGAGATAGTGGCACAATCAATAGCTTTATCGTCTTTAATGGTTGCT
CAAGCTATTCCATTGGTAGGAGAGCTAGTTGATATTGGTTTCGCTGCATATAATTTTGTAGAGAGTATTA
TCAATTTATTTCAAGTAGTTCATAATTCGTATAATCGTCCCGCGTATTCTCCGGGGCATAAAACGTAAGG
ATCCGCATGCGAGCTCGGTACCCCGGGTCGACCTGCAGCCAAGCTTAATTAGCTGAGCTTGGACTCCTGT
TGATAGATCCAGTAATGACCTCAGAACTCCATCTGGATTTGTTCAGAACGCTCGGTTGCCGCCGGGCGTT
TTTTATTGGTGAGAATCCAAGCTAGCTTGGCGAGATTTTCAGGAGCTAAGGAAGCTAAAATGGAGAAAAA
AATCACTGGATATACCACCGTTGATATATCCCAATGGCATCGTAAAGAACATTTTGAGGCATTTCAGTCA
GTTGCTCAATGTACCTATAACCAGACCGTTCAGCTGGATATTACGGCCTTTTTAAAGACCGTAAAGAAAA
ATAAGCACAAGTTTTATCCGGCCTTTATTCACATTCTTGCCCGCCTGATGAATGCTCATCCGGAATTTCG
TATGGCAATGAAAGACGGTGAGCTGGTGATATGGGATAGTGTTCACCCTTGTTACACCGTTTTCCATGAG
CAAACTGAAACGTTTTCATCGCTCTGGAGTGAATACCACGACGATTTCCGGCAGTTTCTACACATATATT
CGCAAGATGTGGCGTGTTACGGTGAAAACCTGGCCTATTTCCCTAAAGGGTTTATTGAGAATATGTTTTT
CGTCTCAGCCAATCCCTGGGTGAGTTTCACCAGTTTTGATTTAAACGTGGCCAATATGGACAACTTCTTC
GCCCCCGTTTTCACCATGGGCAAATATTATACGCAAGGCGACAAGGTGCTGATGCCGCTGGCGATTCAGG
TTCATCATGCCGTTTGTGATGGCTTCCATGTCGGCAGAATGCTTAATGAATTACAACAGTACTGCGATGA
GTGGCAGGGCGGGGCGTAATTTTTTTAAGGCAGTTATTGGTGCCCTTAAACGCCTGGGGTAATGACTCTC
TAGCTTGAGGCATCAAATAAAACGAAAGGCTCAGTCGAAAGACTGGGCCTTTCGTTTTATCTGTTGTTTG
TCGGTGAACGCTCTCCTGAGTAGGACAAATCCGCCCTCTAGAGCTGCCTCGCGCGTTTCGGTGATGACGG
TGAAAACCTCTGACACATGCAGCTCCCGGAGACGGTCACAGCTTGTCTGTAAGCGGATGCCGGGAGCAGA
CAAGCCCGTCAGGGCGCGTCAGCGGGTGTTGGCGGGTGTCGGGGCGCAGCCATGACCCAGTCACGTAGCG
ATAGCGGAGTGTATACTGGCTTAACTATGCGGCATCAGAGCAGATTGTACTGAGAGTGCACCATATGCGG
TGTGAAATACCGCACAGATGCGTAAGGAGAAAATACCGCATCAGGCGCTCTTCCGCTTCCTCGCTCACTG
ACTCGCTGCGCTCGGTCGTTCGGCTGCGGCGAGCGGTATCAGCTCACTCAAAGGCGGTAATACGGTTATC
CACAGAATCAGGGGATAACGCAGGAAAGAACATGTGAGCAAAAGGCCAGCAAAAGGCCAGGAACCGTAAA
AAGGCCGCGTTGCTGGCGTTTTTCCATAGGCTCCGCCCCCCTGACGAGCATCACAAAAATCGACGCTCAA
GTCAGAGGTGGCGAAACCCGACAGGACTATAAAGATACCAGGCGTTTCCCCCTGGAAGCTCCCTCGTGCG
CTCTCCTGTTCCGACCCTGCCGCTTACCGGATACCTGTCCGCCTTTCTCCCTTCGGGAAGCGTGGCGCTT
TCTCATAGCTCACGCTGTAGGTATCTCAGTTCGGTGTAGGTCGTTCGCTCCAAGCTGGGCTGTGTGCACG
AACCCCCCGTTCAGCCCGACCGCTGCGCCTTATCCGGTAACTATCGTCTTGAGTCCAACCCGGTAAGACA
CGACTTATCGCCACTGGCAGCAGCCACTGGTAACAGGATTAGCAGAGCGAGGTATGTAGGCGGTGCTACA
GAGTTCTTGAAGTGGTGGCCTAACTACGGCTACACTAGAAGGACAGTATTTGGTATCTGCGCTCTGCTGA
AGCCAGTTACCTTCGGAAAAAGAGTTGGTAGCTCTTGATCCGGCAAACAAACCACCGCTGGTAGCGGTGG
TTTTTTTGTTTGCAAGCAGCAGATTACGCGCAGAAAAAAAGGATCTCAAGAAGATCCTTTGATCTTTTCT
ACGGGGTCTGACGCTCAGTGGAACGAAAACTCACGTTAAGGGATTTTGGTCATGAGATTATCAAAAAGGA
TCTTCACCTAG
Features (pLannotate 1.2.2; 13 found; start..end, strand, type, name):
     69..929     -  CDS            AmpR: β-lactamase; bla; confers resistance to ampicillin, carbenicillin, and related antibiotics
    930..1034    -  promoter       AmpR promoter: bla
   1144..1188    +  promoter       T5 promoter: bacteriophage T5 promoter for E. coli RNA polymerase, with embedded lac operator
   1196..1212    +  protein_bind   lac operator: The lac repressor binds to the lac operator to inhibit transcription in E. coli. This inhibition can be relieved by adding lactose or isopropyl-β-D-thiogalactopyranoside (IPTG). lac repressor encoded by lacI
   1261..1278    +  CDS            6xHis: 6xHis affinity tag
   1294..1866    +  CDS            DTA: diphtheria toxin fragment A; Corynebacterium diphtheriae tox
   2512..2606    +  terminator     lambda t0 terminator: transcription terminator from phage lambda
   2621..2649    +  promoter       cat promoter (fragment): promoter of the E. coli cat gene encoding chloramphenicol acetyltransferase
   2650..3306    +  CDS            cat: CAT_ECOLX - Experimental evidence at protein level: Swiss-Prot protein existence level 1. This enzyme is an effector of chloramphenicol resistance in bacteria. From Escherichia coli. This protein is used as a marker in many commonly used cloning vectors, such as pACYC184.
   3374..3460    +  terminator     rrnB T1 terminator: Escherichia coli rrnB; transcription terminator T1 from the E. coli rrnB gene
   3472..3513    +  CDS            rop (fragment): Rop protein, which maintains plasmids at low copy number; rop
   3615..3755    +  misc_feature   bom: basis of mobility region from pBR322
   3941..4529    -  rep_origin     ori: high-copy-number ColE1/pMB1/pBR322/pUC origin of replication
