[The description below was written by a language model from this plasmid's Addgene catalogue record and pLannotate feature annotations shown in this document.]
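Description:
pDT386 is a 4,631 bp bacterial expression plasmid built on the QIAGEN pQE-31 backbone, modified by the introduction of a NotI site, for producing a truncated diphtheria toxin in E. coli. It replicates from a high-copy ColE1/pMB1-type origin (a bom region and a short rop fragment lie nearby) and is selected with ampicillin through the bla β-lactamase gene and its own promoter. The feature table also finds a cat coding sequence preceded by only a fragment of its promoter and followed by the rrnB T1 terminator. The catalogue lists ampicillin as the only resistance, so the record does not present this element as a selection marker.

The insert, DT386, is a roughly 1.2 kb portion of the Corynebacterium diphtheriae tox gene cloned between NotI and BamHI, with amino acids 412–560 (the receptor-binding R domain) deleted. The automated annotation labels only the catalytic fragment A. The remaining insert sequence, running on towards the lambda t0 terminator, is unannotated and presumably covers the rest of the retained toxin. Expression is driven by the phage T5 promoter, which is read by E. coli RNA polymerase and controlled by lac operator sequences. Transcription is therefore repressed by lac repressor and induced with IPTG. A backbone-encoded 6xHis tag is fused to the N terminus for metal-affinity purification. Because the plasmid does not carry lacI, the depositor notes that it should be kept in lacIq hosts or in strains carrying the pREP4 repressor plasmid.

The associated publication concerns a neuroblastoma-targeting cytotoxic agent in which a polysialic acid-acting enzyme is fused to a toxin. pDT386 supplies the toxin moiety on its own, without a receptor-binding domain.
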