Addgene plasmid #174733: pDT386
Purpose: Expresses His-tagged DT386, a truncated diphtheria toxin without a receptor-binding domain.
Depositing lab: Jukka Finne. Depositing organization: University of Helsinki. Publication: Design of a cytotoxic neuroblastoma-targeting agent using an enzyme acting on polysialic acid fused to a toxin. Lehti TA, Pajunen MI, Jokilammi A, Korja M, Lilie H, Vettenranta K, Finne J. Mol Cancer Ther. 2021 Jul 26. pii: 1535-7163.MCT-20-1031. doi: 10.1158/1535-7163.MCT-20-1031. PubMed 34315766.
Backbone
  Vector backbone: pQE-31
  Backbone manufacturer: QIAGEN
  Backbone size w/o insert (bp): 3463
  Total vector size (bp): 4631
  Modifications to backbone: NotI restriction site introduced
  Vector type: Bacterial Expression
Growth in bacteria
  Bacterial resistance: Ampicillin, 100 μg/mL
  Growth temperature: 37°C
  Growth strain: NEB Stable
  Copy number: High Copy
Gene/Insert
  Gene/Insert name: DT386 (alt name: tox gene)
  Species: Corynebacterium diphtheriae
  Insert size (bp): 1169
  Mutation: Deleted amino acids 412-560 (the receptor binding domain R of diphtheria toxin).
  GenBank ID: NC_002935.2
  Promoter: T5
  Tag / fusion protein: Histag (N terminal on backbone)
  Cloning method: Restriction Enzyme; 5′ cloning site NotI (not destroyed); 3′ cloning site BamHI (not destroyed)
  Sequencing primers: 5′ CCCGAAAAGTGCCACCTG; 3′ GTTCTGAGGTCATTACTGG
Terms and licenses: Academic/Nonprofit Terms; Industry Terms: Not Available to Industry
Depositor comments: This plasmid can be amplified and maintained in ampicillin-sensitive E. coli strains that harbor the lacIq mutation (such as XL1 Blue and JM109) or carries the pREP4 repressor plasmid (such as M15 [pREP4]).
How to cite: pDT386 was a gift from Jukka Finne (Addgene plasmid # 174733 ; http://n2t.net/addgene:174733 ; RRID:Addgene_174733)
